>Addgene plasmid #210448 | pWaaD | addgene full sequence | sequence record 416549 | Addgene NGS Result
TGCCTGGCGGCAGTAGCGCGGTGGTCCCACCTGACCCCATGCCGAACTCAGAAGTGAAACGCCGTAGCGC
CGATGGTAGTGTGGGGTCTCCCCATGCGAGAGTAGGGAACTGCCAGGCATCAAATAAAACGAAAGGCTCA
GTCGAAAGACTGGGCCTTTCGTTTTATCTGTTGTTTGTCGGTGAACGCTCTCCTGAGTAGGACAAATCCG
CCGGGAGCGGATTTGAACGTTGCGAAGCAACGGCCCGGAGGGTGGCGGGCAGGACGCCCGCCATAAACTG
CCAGGCATCAAATTAAGCAGAAGGCCATCCTGACGGATGGCCTTTTTGCGTTTCTACAAACTCTTTTGTT
TATTTTTCTAAATACATTCAAATATGTATCCGCTCATGAGACAATAACCCTGATAAATGCTTCAATAATA
TTGAAAAAGGAAGAGTATGAGTATTCAACATTTCCGTGTCGCCCTTATTCCCTTTTTTGCGGCATTTTGC
CTTCCTGTTTTTGCTCACCCAGAAACGCTGGTGAAAGTAAAAGATGCTGAAGATCAGTTGGGTGCACGAG
TGGGTTACATCGAACTGGATCTCAACAGCGGTAAGATCCTTGAGAGTTTTCGCCCCGAAGAACGTTTTCC
AATGATGAGCACTTTTAAAGTTCTGCTATGTGGCGCGGTATTATCCCGTGTTGACGCCGGGCAAGAGCAA
CTCGGTCGCCGCATACACTATTCTCAGAATGACTTGGTTGAGTACTCACCAGTCACAGAAAAGCATCTTA
CGGATGGCATGACAGTAAGAGAATTATGCAGTGCTGCCATAACCATGAGTGATAACACTGCGGCCAACTT
ACTTCTGACAACGATCGGAGGACCGAAGGAGCTAACCGCTTTTTTGCACAACATGGGGGATCATGTAACT
CGCCTTGATCGTTGGGAACCGGAGCTGAATGAAGCCATACCAAACGACGAGCGTGACACCACGATGCCTG
CAGCAATGGCAACAACGTTGCGCAAACTATTAACTGGCGAACTACTTACTCTAGCTTCCCGGCAACAATT
AATAGACTGGATGGAGGCGGATAAAGTTGCAGGACCACTTCTGCGCTCGGCCCTTCCGGCTGGCTGGTTT
ATTGCTGATAAATCTGGAGCCGGTGAGCGTGGGTCTCGCGGTATCATTGCAGCACTGGGGCCAGATGGTA
AGCCCTCCCGTATCGTAGTTATCTACACGACGGGGAGTCAGGCAACTATGGATGAACGAAATAGACAGAT
CGCTGAGATAGGTGCCTCACTGATTAAGCATTGGTAACTGTCAGACCAAGTTTACTCATATATACTTTAG
ATTGATT
[125 nt withheld, positions 1338-1462]
C
[141 nt withheld, positions 1464-1604]
CCTTTGACGTTGGAGTCCACGTTCTTT
[37 nt withheld, positions 1632-1668]
ACCCTATCTCGGGCTATTCTTTTGATTTATAAGGGATTTTGCCGATTTCGGCCTATTGGTTAAAAAATGA
GCTGATTTAACAAAAATTTAACGCGAATTTTAACAAAATATTAACGTTTACAATTTAAAAGGATCTAGGT
GAAGATCCTTTTTGATAATCTCATGACCAAAATCCCTTAACGTGAGTTTTCGTTCCACTGAGCGTCAGAC
CCCGTAGAAAAGATCAAAGGATCTTCTTGAGATCCTTTTTTTCTGCGCGTAATCTGCTGCTTGCAAACAA
AAAAACCACCGCTACCAGCGGTGGTTTGTTTGCCGGATCAAGAGCTACCAACTCTTTTTCCGAAGGTAAC
TGGCTTCAGCAGAGCGCAGATACCAAATACTGTCCTTCTAGTGTAGCCGTAGTTAGGCCACCACTTCAAG
AACTCTGTAGCACCGCCTACATACCTCGCTCTGCTAATCCTGTTACCAGTCAGGCATTTGAGAAGCACAC
GGTCACACTGCTTCCGGTAGTCAATAAACCGGTAAACCAGCAATAGACATAAGCGGCTATTTAACGACCC
TGCCCTGAACCGACGACCGGGTCGAATTTGCTTTCGAATTTCTGCCATTCATCCGCTTATTATCACTTAT
TCAGGCGTAGCAACCAGGCGTTTAAGGGCACCAATAACTGCCTTAAAAAAATTACGCCCCGCCCTGCCAC
TCATCGCAGTACTGTTGTAATTCATTAAGCATTCTGCCGACATGGAAGCCATCACAAACGGCATGATGAA
CCTGAATCGCCAGCGGCATCAGCACCTTGTCGCCTTGCGTATAATATTTGCCCATGGCTAGCGGAGTGTA
TACTGGCTTACTATGTTGGCACTGATGAGGGTGTCAGTGAAGTGCTTCATGTGGCAGGAGAAAAAAGGCT
GCACCGGTGCGTCAGCAGAATATGTGATACAGGATATATTCCGCTTCCTCGCTCACTGACTCGCTACGCT
CGGTCGTTCGACTGCGGCGAGCGGAAATGGCTTACGAACGGGGCGGAGATTTCCTGGAAGATGCCAGGAA
GATACTTAACAGGGAAGTGAGAGGGCCGCGGCAAAGCCGTTTTTCCATAGGCTCCGCCCCCCTGACAAGC
ATCACGAAATCTGACGCTCAAATCAGTGGTGGCGAAACCCGACAGGACTATAAAGATACCAGGCGTTTCC
CCCTGGCGGCTCCCTCGTGCGCTCTCCTGTTCCTGCCTTTCGGTTTACCGGTGTCATTCCGCTGTTATGG
CCGCGTTTGTCTCATTCCACGCCTGACACTCAGTTCCGGGTAGGCAGTTCGCTCCAAGCTGGACTGTATG
CACGAACCCCCCGTTCAGTCCGACCGCTGCGCCTTATCCGGTAACTATCGTCTTGAGTCCAACCCGGAAA
GACATGCAAAAGCACCACTGGCAGCAGCCACTGGTAATTGATTTAGAGGAGTTAGTCTTGAAGTCATGCG
CCGGTTAAGGCTAAACTGAAAGGACAAGTTTTGGTGACTGCGCTCCTCCAAGCCAGTTACCTCGGTTCAA
AGAGTTGGTAGCTCAGAGAACCTTCGAAAAACCGCCCTGCAAGGCGGTTTTTTCGTTTTCAGAGCAAGAG
ATTACGCGCAGACCAAAACGATCTCAAGAAGATCATCTTATTAATCAGATAAAATATTTCTAGGATCATG
AGCCCGAAGTGGCGAGCCCGATCTTCCCCATCGGTGATGTCGGCGATATAGGCGCCAGCAACCGCACCTG
TGGCGCCGGTGATGCCGGCCACGATGCGTCCGGCGTAGAGGATCTGCTCATGTTTGACAGCTTATCATCG
ATGCATAATGTGCCTGTCAAATGGACGAAGCAGGGATTCTGCAAACCCTATGCTACTCCGTCAAGCCGTC
AATTGTCTGATTCGTTACCAATTATGACAACTTGACGGCTACATCATTCACTTTTTCTTCACAACCGGCA
CGGAACTCGCTCGGGCTGGCCCCGGTGCATTTTTTAAATACCCGCGAGAAATAGAGTTGATCGTCAAAAC
CAACATTGCGACCGACGGTGGCGATAGGCATCCGGGTGGTGCTCAAAAGCAGCTTCGCCTGGCTGATACG
TTGGTCCTCGCGCCAGCTTAAGACGCTAATCCCTAACTGCTGGCGGAAAAGATGTGACAGACGCGACGGC
GACAAGCAAACATGCTGTGCGACGCTGGCGATATCAAAATTGCTGTCTGCCAGGTGATCGCTGATGTACT
GACAAGCCTCGCGTACCCGATTATCCATCGGTGGATGGAGCGACTCGTTAATCGCTTCCATGCGCCGCAG
TAACAATTGCTCAAGCAGATTTATCGCCAGCAGCTCCGAATAGCGCCCTTCCCCTTGCCCGGCGTTAATG
ATTTGCCCAAACAGGTCGCTGAAATGCGGCTGGTGCGCTTCATCCGGGCGAAAGAACCCCGTATTGGCAA
ATATTGACGGCCAGTTAAGCCATTCATGCCAGTAGGCGCGCGGACGAAAGTAAACCCACTGGTGATACCA
TTCGCGAGCCTCCGGATGACGACCGTAGTGATGAATCTCTCCTGGCGGGAACAGCAAAATATCACCCGGT
CGGCAAACAAATTCTCGTCCCTGATTTTTCACCACCCCCTGACCGCGAATGGTGAGATTGAGAATATAAC
CTTTCATTCCCAGCGGTCGGTCGATAAAAAAATCGAGATAACCGTTGGCCTCAATCGGCGTTAAACCCGC
CACCAGATGGGCATTAAACGAGTATCCCGGCAGCAGGGGATCATTTTGCGCTTCAGCCATACTTTTCATA
CTCCCGCCATTCAGAGAAGAAACCAATTGTCCATATTGCATCAGACATTGCCGTCACTGCGTCTTTTACT
GGCTCTTCTCGCTAACCAAACCGGTAACCCCGCTTATTAAAAGCATTCTGTAACAAAGCGGGACCAAAGC
CATGACAAAAACGCGTAACAAAAGTGTCTATAATCACGGCAGAAAAGTCCACATTGATTATTTGCACGGC
GTCACACTTTGCTATGCCATAGCATTTTTATCCATAAGATTAGCGGATCCTACCTGACGCTTTTTATCGC
AACTCTCTACTGTTTCTCCATACCCGTTTTTTTGGGCTAGCGAATTCGAGCTCTAGGAGGCAAAAATGGT
TGATAAAATAATATTTACGGTTACTCCTATTTTTTCAATTCCTCCTCGCGGAGCGGCTGCTGTTGAAACG
TGGATGTATCAGGTTGCTCAGCGTACCAATTTTCCAAATCGTATTGTTTGTATCAAAAATCCAGGATACT
CAAATTACACCTTTGTTAATGATAATTGTAGTATTCATAGGGTTGGATTCAGTCGCATATATAAGCGGTT
ATTTCAAAAATGGACAAGACTTGATCCTCTTCCATATTCACAGAGAATATTGAATATTGCACATGATTTT
CCTATAACGAAAGAAAGTGTTATTGTAGTTCATAATAGCATGAAGCTATACACTCAAATTCGTAAGCGAG
CTCCTCAGGCAAGAGTGGTTATACATATGCATAATGCATTTGAACCAAAATTGCTTGAGCAAAATGTTAA
AATGATAGTGCCTAGTTTATACTTGAAAAAGTATTACCAATCTTATTTAGCAAATGCAGATATTGAGATT
GTACCAAATGGAATTGATTTAGAAACCTATCAATCTAATTTTCAGCCGATCACTAGAAGCGAACTTAATA
TCTCCCCTGAAGAGAAAATTATTTTTTATGCTGGGCGTATCGTCCCTGACAAAGGCATATTGCTGTTGAT
GCAATCATTCGAAAAATTGGCCGCTGCTCACAAAAATTTAAAATTAGTTGTGATTGGTGATTATACAGAA
ATGAGTAAAAGTGACAAAGGTGCATATCAACGCAATGTCAGGGAAATTGCAAAACGTTTGAAGGATCGTT
GCATTATGTTAGGAAGCATACCGCCTGAAAAGATGCATTGTTATTACCCACTGGCAGATTTAGTCGTCAT
TCCTTCCCAGTTCCAGGAACCATTTTGCATGGTGGCAATTGAAGCTATGGGTGCTGGTAAGCCTGTTTTA
GTGAGTACGCGTGGGGGGATGACGGAATTTGTCAAAGAAAATACAACGGGATTCCATTTAAAAGAACCTA
TGACTGCAGACTCCATAAGCAGCGATATTTTAAAAACGTTAGCGAATCCTGAATTAACAGCAGTTGCAAA
GCAAGGTCAGGACTTTGTGTTTGATCACTACAGTTGGGATGGCGTAACTCAAAGATTCGAAGAGGTTATT
CATAATTGGTTTGAATAAGCATGCAAGCTTGGCTGTTTTGGCGGATGAGAGAAGATTTTCAGCCTGATAC
AGATTAAATCAGAACGCAGAAGCGGTCTGATAAAACAGAATT
Features (pLannotate 1.2.2; 16 found; start..end, strand, type, name):
      2..117     +  ncRNA          5S rRNA: Accession: RF00001 - 5S ribosomal RNA
    121..207     +  terminator     rrnB T1 terminator: Escherichia coli rrnB; transcription terminator T1 from the E. coli rrnB gene
    299..326     +  terminator     rrnB T2 terminator: transcription terminator T2 from the E. coli rrnB gene
    345..436     +  promoter       AmpR promoter: bla
    437..1297    +  CDS            AmpR: β-lactamase; bla; confers resistance to ampicillin, carbenicillin, and related antibiotics
   1339..1719    +  rep_origin     M13 ori (sequence partly withheld): M13 bacteriophage origin of replication; arrow indicates direction of (+) strand synthesis
   1905..2138    +  rep_origin     ori (fragment): high-copy-number ColE1/pMB1/pBR322/pUC origin of replication
   2350..2495    -  CDS            CmR (fragment): chloramphenicol acetyltransferase; cat; confers resistance to chloramphenicol
   2497..2518    +  misc_feature   bom (fragment): basis of mobility region from pBR322
   2617..2672    -  rep_origin     RSF ori (fragment): Plasmids containing the RSF 1030 origin of replication can be propagated in E. coli cells that contain additional plasmids with compatible origins.
   2760..3305    -  rep_origin     p15A ori: Plasmids containing the medium-copy-number p15A origin of replication can be propagated in E. coli cells that contain a second plasmid with the ColE1 origin.
   3344..3462    -  CDS            TcR (fragment): tetracycline efflux protein; tet; confers resistance to tetracycline
   3472..3490    +  promoter       tet promoter (fragment): E. coli promoter for tetracycline efflux protein gene
   3580..4458    -  CDS            araC: L-arabinose regulatory protein; araC
   4485..4769    +  promoter       araBAD promoter: araBAD; promoter of the L-arabinose operon of E. coli; the araC regulatory gene is transcribed in the opposite direction (Guzman et al., 1995)
   4814..5953    +  CDS            waaK: WAAK_SALTY - Also known as rfaK. Protein inferred from homology: Swiss-Prot protein existence level 3. Adds the terminal N-acetyl-D-glucosamine group on the glucose(II) group of LPS. From Salmonella typhimurium (strain LT2 / SGSC1412 / ATCC 700720).
