[The description below was written by a language model from this plasmid's Addgene catalogue record and pLannotate feature annotations shown in this document.]
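Description:
pWaaD is a bacterial expression plasmid built on the pBAD30 backbone that places the waaD gene from E. coli F653, a strain with the R3 lipopolysaccharide core type, under the arabinose-inducible PBAD promoter. The insert was introduced by Gibson assembly, and the full sequenced construct is about 6.05 kb. The plasmid replicates in E. coli from the p15A origin, consistent with its low-copy listing and compatible with ColE1-type plasmids in the same cell. It is selected with ampicillin through a β-lactamase gene driven by its own promoter. An M13 phage origin is also present. The short hits annotated as fragments of ColE1 and RSF origins, bom, chloramphenicol and tetracycline resistance genes and the tet promoter look like non-functional remnants of the backbone's pACYC-type ancestry rather than working parts.

The expression cassette follows the standard pBAD layout. araC is transcribed divergently from the araBAD promoter and encodes the regulator that represses the promoter without L-arabinose and activates it when the sugar is supplied, giving titratable expression. The roughly 1.1 kb open reading frame lies just downstream of the promoter and is followed by a 5S rRNA segment and the rrnB T1 and T2 terminators. The automated annotation labels this reading frame as waaK, by homology to the Salmonella enzyme that adds a terminal N-acetylglucosamine to the LPS core. This is a similarity-based call on the catalogued waaD insert, and suggests a related LPS core glycosyltransferase. No epitope tag or reporter is annotated. The associated study examined recipient-cell surface receptors needed for conjugative transfer of IncI2 plasmids, so the plasmid probably serves for controlled waaD expression or complementation in that context, though the record does not specify the experiment.
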