Addgene plasmid #210448: pWaaD
Purpose: Express waaD under the control of PBAD
Depositing lab: Sébastien Rodrigue. Depositing organization: University of Sherbrooke. Publication: Systematic investigation of recipient cell genetic requirements reveals important surface receptors for conjugative transfer of IncI2 plasmids. Allard N, Collette A, Paquette J, Rodrigue S, Cote JP. Commun Biol. 2023 Nov 16;6(1):1172. doi: 10.1038/s42003-023-05534-2. PubMed 37973843.
Backbone
  Vector backbone: pBAD30
  Backbone manufacturer: Guzman et al. 1995 PMID: 7608087
  Backbone size w/o insert (bp): 4919
  Vector type: Bacterial Expression
Growth in bacteria
  Bacterial resistance: Ampicillin, 100 μg/mL
  Growth temperature: 37°C
  Growth strain: DH5alpha
  Copy number: Low Copy
Gene/Insert
  Gene/Insert name: waaD
  Species: E. coli F653 (R3)
  Promoter: PBAD
  Cloning method: Gibson Cloning
  Sequencing primers: 5′ pBAD_fwd_primer; 3′ pBAD_rev_primer
Terms and licenses: Academic/Nonprofit Terms; Industry Terms: Not Available to Industry
How to cite: pWaaD was a gift from Sébastien Rodrigue (Addgene plasmid # 210448 ; http://n2t.net/addgene:210448 ; RRID:Addgene_210448)
